>Addgene plasmid #230983 | pJP_Ctrl04 | addgene full sequence | sequence record 458345 | Addgene NGS Result
CATTTCACCCAAGGAGCTCGTTGAGTTACCTGCAGCGATTGTACTAGTTGCGGCCGCCTGCGCACCACCT
GCAGGACCTCAGCAATCGCTTGGACCAGCTTTCTTAAGGGTACCAATAATTTTGTTTAACTTTAAGAAGG
AGATATACATATGCGTAAAGGCGAAGAACTGTTTACCGGTGTGGTTCCGATTCTGGTGGAACTGGACGGC
GATGTTAATGGTCATAAATTCAGTGTTCGCGGCGAAGGTGAAGGCGATGCGACGAACGGCAAACTGACCC
TGAAATTTATCTGCACCACGGGTAAACTGCCGGTCCCGTGGCCGACGCTGGTGACCACGCTGACCTATGG
CGTTCAATGTTTTGCGCGTTACCCGGATCACATGAAACAGCACGACTTTTTCAAATCGGCCATGCCGGAA
GGCTATGTGCAGGAACGTACGATTAGCTTTAAAGACGATGGTACGTATAAAACCCGCGCGGAAGTGAAAT
TCGAAGGCGATACCCTGGTTAACCGTATCGAACTGAAAGGTATCGATTTCAAAGAAGACGGCAATATTCT
GGGTCATAAACTGGAATATAACTTCAATTCCCACAACGTGTACATCACCGCGGATAAACAGAAAAACGGC
ATTAAAGCCAATTTCAAAATCCGCCATAATGTGGAAGATGGTAGCGTTCAGCTGGCCGACCACTATCAGC
AAAACACGCCGATTGGTGATGGCCCGGTCCTGCTGCCGGACAATCACTACCTGAGTACCCAGTCCGTGCT
GTCAAAAGATCCGAACGAAAAACGTGACCACATGGTCCTGCTGGAATTTGTGACGGCTGCGGGTATCACC
CACGGCATGGACGAACTGTATAAAAGGCCTTAATAAGGATCCGGCGCCGCTCATTCGCTAATCGCCACGA
CGCGTAGTCGACCCGCCAATTCCCATGGGGCGCGCCTGCTGCCACCGCTGAGCAATAACTAGCATAACCC
CTTGGGGCCTCTAAACGGGTCTTGAGGGGTTTTTTGCCAGGCATCAAATAAAACGAAAGGCTCAGTCGGA
AGACTGGGCCTTTCGTTTTATCTGTTGTTTGTCGGTGAACGCTCTCCTGAGTAGGACAAATCCGCCGGGA
GCGGATTTGAACGTTGTGAAGCAACGGCCCGGAGGGTGGCGGGCAGGACGCCCGCCATAAACTGCCAGGC
ATCAAACTAAGCAGAAGGCCATCCTGACGGATGGCCTTTTTGCGTTTCAGATCTACCGGTAAACCAGCAA
TAGACATAAGCGGCTATTTAACGACCCTGCCCTGAACCGACGACAAGCTGACGACCGGGTCTCCGCAAGT
GGCACTTTTCGGGGAAATGTGCGCGGAACCCCTATTTGTTTATTTTTCTAAATACATTCAAATATGTATC
CGCTCATGAATTAATTCTTAGAAAAACTCATCGAGCATCAAATGAAACTGCAATTTATTCATATCAGGAT
TATCAATACCATATTTTTGAAAAAGCCGTTTCTGTAATGAAGGAGAAAACTCACCGAGGCAGTTCCATAG
GATGGCAAGATCCTGGTATCGGTCTGCGATTCCGACTCGTCCAACATCAATACAACCTATTAATTTCCCC
TCGTCAAAAATAAGGTTATCAAGTGAGAAATCACCATGAGTGACGACTGAATCCGGTGAGAATGGCAAAA
GTTTATGCATTTCTTTCCAGACTTGTTCAACAGGCCAGCCATTACGCTCGTCATCAAAATCACTCGCATC
AACCAAACCGTTATTCATTCGTGATTGCGCCTGAGCGAGACGAAATACGCGGTCGCTGTTAAAAGGACAA
TTACAAACAGGAATCGAATGCAACCGGCGCAGGAACACTGCCAGCGCATCAACAATATTTTCACCTGAAT
CAGGATATTCTTCTAATACCTGGAATGCTGTTTTCCCGGGGATCGCAGTGGTGAGTAACCATGCATCATC
AGGAGTACGGATAAAATGCTTGATGGTCGGAAGAGGCATAAATTCCGTCAGCCAGTTTAGTCTGACCATC
TCATCTGTAACATCATTGGCAACGCTACCTTTGCCATGTTTCAGAAACAACTCTGGCGCATCGGGCTTCC
CATACAATCGATAGATTGTCGCACCTGATTGCCCGACATTATCGCGAGCCCATTTATACCCATATAAATC
AGCATCCATGTTGGAATTTAATCGCGGCCTAGAGCAAGACGTTTCCCGTTGAATATGGCTCATACTCTTC
CTTTTTCAATATTATTGAAGCATTTATCAGGGTTATTGTCTCATGAGCGGATACATATTTGAATGTATTT
AGAAAAATAAACAAATAGGCATGCTAGCGCAGAAACGTCCTAGAAGATGCCAGGAGGATACTTAGCAGAG
AGACAATAAGGCCGGAGCGAAGCCGTTTTTCCATAGGCTCCGCCCCCCTGACGAACATCACGAAATCTGA
CGCTCAAATCAGTGGTGGCGAAACCCGACAGGACTATAAAGATACCAGGCGTTTCCCCCTGATGGCTCCC
TCTTGCGCTCTCCTGTTCCCGTCCTGCGGCGTCCGTGTTGTGGTGGAGGCTTTACCCAAATCACCACGTC
CCGTTCCGTGTAGACAGTTCGCTCCAAGCTGGGCTGTGTGCAAGAACCCCCCGTTCAGCCCGACTGCTGC
GCCTTATCCGGTAACTATCATCTTGAGTCCAACCCGGAAAGACACGACAAAACGCCACTGGCAGCAGCCA
TTGGTAACTGAGAATTAGTGGATTTAGATATCGAGAGTCTTGAAGTGGTGGCCTAACAGAGGCTACACTG
AAAGGACAGTATTTGGTATCTGCGCTCCACTAAAGCCAGTTACCAGGTTAAGCAGTTCCCCAACTGACTT
AACCTTCGATCAAACCGCCTCCCCAGGCGGTTTTTTCGTTTACAGAGCAGGAGATTACGACGATCGTAAA
AGGATCTCAAGAAGATCCTTTACGGATTCCCGACACCATCACTCTAGATTTCAGTGCAATTTATCTCTTC
AAATGTAGCACCTGAAGTCAGCCCCATACGATATAAGTTGTAATTCTCATGTTAGTCATGCCCCGCGCCC
ACCGGAAGGAGCTGACTGGGTTGCTCACTTTTCATACTCCCGCCATTCAGAGAAGAAACCAATTGTCCAT
ATTGCATCAGACATTGCCGTCACTGCGTCTTTTACTGGCTCTTCTCGCTAACCAAACCGGTAACCCCGCT
TATTAAAAGCATTCTGTAACAAAGCGGGACCAAAGCCATGACAAAAACGCGTAACAAAAGTGTCTATAAT
CACGGCAGAAAAGTCCACATTGATTATTTGCACGGCGTCACACTTTGCTATGCCATAGCATTTTTATCCA
TAAGATTAGCGGTTCCTACCTGACGCTTTTTATCGCAACTCTCTACTGTTTCTCCATACCCTGAATT
Features (pLannotate 1.2.2; 11 found; start..end, strand, type, name):
    121..143     +  RBS            RBS: efficient ribosome binding site from bacteriophage T7 gene 10 (Olins and Rangwala, 1989)
    151..864     +  CDS            Superfolder GFP: Superfolder GFP is a basic (constitutively fluorescent) green fluorescent protein published in 2005, derived from Aequorea victoria. It is reported to be a very rapidly-maturing weak dimer.
    969..1016    +  terminator     T7 terminator: transcription terminator for bacteriophage T7 RNA polymerase
   1028..1071    -  terminator     rrnB T1 terminator: Escherichia coli rrnB; transcription terminator T1 from the E. coli rrnB gene
   1203..1230    +  terminator     rrnB T2 terminator: transcription terminator T2 from the E. coli rrnB gene
   1352..1409    +  promoter       AmpR promoter (fragment): bla
   1418..2233    -  CDS            KanR: aminoglycoside phosphotransferase; aph(3')-Ia; confers resistance to kanamycin in bacteria or G418 (Geneticin®) in eukaryotes
   2234..2325    -  promoter       AmpR promoter: bla
   2343..2978    -  rep_origin     ColA ori: Plasmids containing the ColA origin of replication can be propagated in E. coli cells that contain additional plasmids with compatible origins.
   3063..3103    -  CDS            TcR (fragment): tetracycline efflux protein; tet; confers resistance to tetracycline
   3133..3417    +  promoter       araBAD promoter: araBAD; promoter of the L-arabinose operon of E. coli; the araC regulatory gene is transcribed in the opposite direction (Guzman et al., 1995)
