[The description below was written by a language model from this plasmid's Addgene catalogue record and pLannotate feature annotations shown in this document.]
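Description:
pJP_Ctrl04 is a compact 3,427 bp bacterial expression plasmid that serves as a reporter for araBAD (pBAD) promoter activity in E. coli. It replicates from a ColA origin, which belongs to a compatibility group that lets it coexist with plasmids carrying other common origins. It is selected with kanamycin through an aph(3')-Ia resistance gene driven by the bla (AmpR) promoter. The record lists it as high copy and propagated in DH5alpha. The annotation also picks up a second partial AmpR promoter and a short tetracycline-resistance fragment, which appear to be non-functional remnants of the backbone.

The payload is a single reporter unit. On the circular map, the araBAD promoter sits just upstream of an efficient ribosome binding site from bacteriophage T7 gene 10, followed by the superfolder GFP coding sequence. Downstream lie a T7 terminator and the rrnB T1 and T2 terminator elements, which insulate the cassette from the rest of the plasmid. The plasmid deliberately carries no araC gene, so the regulator that acts on pBAD must be supplied in trans, for example from a compatible second plasmid.

According to the depositor, when VVD-AraC is present, blue light and L-arabinose can be used to activate sfGFP expression, with green fluorescence as the readout. The "Ctrl" name and the design suggest a control or characterisation construct for measuring the response of this regulated promoter. It was deposited alongside work on modelling and building synthetic gene regulatory networks. The record does not detail the specific experiments in which it was used.
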