Addgene plasmid #230983: pJP_Ctrl04
Purpose: pBAD promoter controls the expression of sfGFP. In the presence of VVD-AraC, blue light and L-arabinose can be used to activate sfGFP expression.
Depositing lab: Yolanda Schaerli. Depositing organization: Universite de Lausanne (UNIL). Publication: A tool for modeling gene regulatory networks (GRN_modeler) and its applications to synthetic biology. Hollo G, Park JH, Boni E, Schaerli Y. Mol Syst Biol. 2025 Sep 29. doi: 10.1038/s44320-025-00148-8. PubMed 41023501.
Backbone
  Vector backbone: ColA origin
  Total vector size (bp): 3427
  Vector type: Bacterial Expression
Growth in bacteria
  Bacterial resistance: Kanamycin, 50 μg/mL
  Growth temperature: 37°C
  Growth strain: DH5alpha
  Copy number: High Copy
Gene/Insert
  Gene/Insert name: pBAD promoter, no araC
Terms and licenses: Academic/Nonprofit Terms; Industry Terms: Not Available to Industry
Depositor comments: Please visit https://doi.org/10.1101/2024.12.18.629005 for bioRxiv preprint.
How to cite: pJP_Ctrl04 was a gift from Yolanda Schaerli (Addgene plasmid # 230983 ; http://n2t.net/addgene:230983 ; RRID:Addgene_230983)
